Addgene plasmid #144933: TFORF3457
Purpose: Lentiviral vector for overexpressing transcription factor ORFs with unique 24-bp barcodes. Barcodes facilitate identification of transcription factors in pooled screens.
Depositing lab: Feng Zhang. Depositing organization: Broad Institute. Publication: A transcription factor atlas of directed differentiation. Joung J, Ma S, Tay T, Geiger-Schuller KR, Kirchgatterer PC, Verdine VK, Guo B, Arias-Garcia MA, Allen WE, Singh A, Kuksenko O, Abudayyeh OO, Gootenberg JS, Fu Z, Macrae RK, Buenrostro JD, Regev A, Zhang F. Cell. 2023 Jan 5;186(1):209-229.e26. doi: 10.1016/j.cell.2022.11.026. PubMed 36608654.
Backbone
  Vector backbone: pLX_TRC317
  Backbone manufacturer: Broad Institute Genetic Perturbation Platform
  Backbone size w/o insert (bp): 8264
  Vector type: Mammalian Expression, Lentiviral
  Selectable markers: Puromycin
Growth in bacteria
  Bacterial resistance: Ampicillin, 100 μg/mL
  Growth temperature: 37°C
  Growth strain: NEB Stable
  Copy number: High Copy
Gene/Insert
  Gene/Insert name: IRF9
  Species: H. sapiens (human)
  Insert size (bp): 1374
  Entrez Gene: IRF9 (a.k.a. IRF-9, ISGF3, ISGF3G, p48)
  Promoter: EF1a
  Tag / fusion protein: V5 (C terminal on insert)
  Cloning method: Gateway Cloning
  Sequencing primers: 5′ GGGTGGAGACTGAAGTTAGGCCAG; 3′ CACATAGCGTAAAAGGAGCAACATAG
Resource information
  A portion of this plasmid was derived from a plasmid made by: Broad Institute Genetic Perturbation Platform
Terms and licenses: Academic/Nonprofit Terms; Industry Terms: Not Available to Industry
Depositor comments: NM_006084.4 Please test multiple small colonies in case of plasmid recombination. To make this collection available in a timely manner, a portion of this collection was not fully sequenced by Addgene. If an Addgene verified full plasmid sequence is not available, please contact us prior to placing an order to request the full sequence.
How to cite: TFORF3457 was a gift from Feng Zhang (Addgene plasmid # 144933 ; http://n2t.net/addgene:144933 ; RRID:Addgene_144933)
