[The description below was written by a language model from this plasmid's Addgene catalogue record and pLannotate feature annotations shown in this document.]
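Description:
TFORF3457 is a lentiviral mammalian expression plasmid built on the pLX_TRC317 backbone, carrying the human IRF9 open reading frame as one member of a barcoded transcription factor ORF collection. It is propagated in E. coli through a high-copy ColE1/pUC-type origin with ampicillin selection (AmpR), and the backbone also carries an f1 origin and residual lac/T7/T3 cloning-vector elements. The depositor warns that the plasmid can recombine in bacteria, which is a common concern with LTR-containing vectors.

The viral portion follows a third-generation, self-inactivating layout. An RSV promoter drives a truncated HIV-1 5' LTR, followed by the Ψ packaging signal, a gag fragment, the RRE for Rev-dependent export, a cPPT/CTS, WPRE and a ΔU3 3' LTR, with an SV40 poly(A) signal downstream. Between the LTRs sit two expression units. An SV40 promoter drives the puromycin N-acetyltransferase gene for selecting transduced cells. A separate EF-1α promoter drives IRF9, which was introduced by Gateway cloning and is flanked by attB1 and attB2 sites, with a V5 epitope tag at the C terminus following attB2. The catalogue lists a 1,374 bp insert, whereas the annotated IRF9 coding region spans about 1.2 kb; the listed figure may include flanking sequence, though the record does not explain the difference. The unique 24-bp barcode described for the collection is not annotated in the feature table.

IRF9 joins phosphorylated STAT1 and STAT2 to form the ISGF3 complex in type I interferon signalling. The construct is intended for stable overexpression of this factor, and the barcode allows it to be identified in pooled transcription factor screens such as directed differentiation studies.
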