Features (pLannotate 1.2.2; 34 found; start..end, strand, type, name):
      5..231     +  promoter       RSV promoter: Rous sarcoma virus enhancer/promoter
    232..412     +  LTR            5' LTR (truncated): truncated 5' long terminal repeat (LTR) from HIV-1
    459..584     +  misc_feature   HIV-1 Ψ: packaging signal of human immunodeficiency virus type 1
    568..931     +  CDS            HIV-1 gag (fragment): gag protein from human immunodeficiency virus 1; gag
   1077..1310    +  misc_feature   RRE: The Rev response element (RRE) of HIV-1 allows for Rev-dependent mRNA export from the nucleus to the cytoplasm.
   1687..1713    +  CDS            Rev (fragment): human immunodeficiency virus 1 (HIV-1) Rev protein; rev; enhances nuclear export of unspliced and incompletely spliced viral mRNAs
   1720..1743    +  promoter       SV40 promoter (fragment): SV40 early promoter
   1744..1815    +  promoter       SV40 promoter (fragment): SV40 enhancer and early promoter
   1839..1974    +  rep_origin     SV40 ori: SV40 origin of replication
   2020..2616    +  CDS            PuroR (fragment): puromycin N-acetyltransferase; pac from Streptomyces; confers resistance to puromycin
   2665..2782    +  misc_feature   cPPT/CTS: central polypurine tract and central termination sequence of HIV-1
   2847..2913    +  CDS            small t antigen (fragment): SV40 (simian virus 40) small t antigen
   2920..4098    +  promoter       EF-1α promoter: strong constitutive promoter for human elongation factor EF-1α
   4119..4136    +  protein_bind   attB1 (fragment): mutant version of attB; core recombination site for the Gateway® BP reaction BP Clonase™
   4142..5320    +  CDS            IRF9: IRF9_HUMAN - Also known as ISGF3G. Experimental evidence at protein level: Swiss-Prot protein existence level 1. Transcription factor that plays an essential role in anti- viral immunity. It mediates signaling by type I IFNs (IFN-alpha and IFN-beta). Following type I IFN binding to cell surface receptors, Jak kinases (TYK2 and JAK1) are activated, leading to tyrosine phosphorylation of STAT1 and STAT2. IRF9/ISGF3G associates with the phosphorylated STAT1:STAT2 dimer to form a complex termed ISGF3 transcription factor, that enters the nucleus. ISGF3 binds to the IFN stimulated response element
   5322..5346    -  protein_bind   attB2: mutant version of attB; recombination site for the Gateway® BP reaction BP Clonase™
   5354..5395    +  CDS            V5 tag: epitope tag from simian virus 5
   5404..5453    +  promoter       U6 promoter (fragment): RNA polymerase III promoter for human U6 snRNA
   5495..6083    +  misc_feature   WPRE: woodchuck hepatitis virus posttranscriptional regulatory element
   6134..6153    +  misc_feature   cPPT/CTS (fragment): central polypurine tract and central termination sequence of HIV-1
   6155..6388    +  LTR            3' LTR (ΔU3): self-inactivating 3' long terminal repeat (LTR) from HIV-1
   6466..6587    +  polyA_signal   SV40 poly(A) signal: SV40 polyadenylation signal
   6627..6762    +  rep_origin     SV40 ori: SV40 origin of replication
   6783..6801    -  promoter       T7 promoter: promoter for bacteriophage T7 RNA polymerase
   6809..6964    +  CDS            lacZα (fragment): LacZα fragment of β-galactosidase; lacZ fragment
   6969..7397    +  rep_origin     f1 ori (sequence partly withheld): f1 bacteriophage origin of replication; arrow indicates direction of (+) strand synthesis
   7450..7554    +  promoter       AmpR promoter: bla
   7555..8415    +  CDS            AmpR: β-lactamase; bla; confers resistance to ampicillin, carbenicillin, and related antibiotics
   8586..9174    +  rep_origin     ori: high-copy-number ColE1/pMB1/pBR322/pUC origin of replication
   9357..9449    +  CDS            lacI (fragment): lac repressor; lacI; The lac repressor binds to the lac operator to inhibit transcription in E. coli. This inhibition can be relieved by adding lactose or isopropyl-β-D-thiogalactopyranoside (IPTG).
   9462..9483    +  protein_bind   CAP binding site: CAP binding activates transcription in the presence of cAMP. E. coli catabolite activator protein
   9498..9528    +  promoter       lac promoter: promoter for the E. coli lac operon
   9536..9552    +  protein_bind   lac operator: The lac repressor binds to the lac operator to inhibit transcription in E. coli. This inhibition can be relieved by adding lactose or isopropyl-β-D-thiogalactopyranoside (IPTG). lac repressor encoded by lacI
   9597..9615    +  promoter       T3 promoter: promoter for bacteriophage T3 RNA polymerase
>Addgene plasmid #144933 | TFORF3457 | addgene full sequence | sequence record 404507 | Addgene NGS Result
TTAATGTAGTCTTATGCAATACTCTTGTAGTCTTGCAACATGGTAACGATGAGTTAGCAACATGCCTTAC
AAGGAGAGAAAAAGCACCGTGCATGCCGATTGGTGGAAGTAAGGTGGTACGATCGTGCCTTATTAGGAAG
GCAACAGACGGGTCTGACATGGATTGGACGAACCACTGAATTGCCGCATTGCAGAGATATTGTATTTAAG
TGCCTAGCTCGATACATAAACGGGTCTCTCTGGTTAGACCAGATCTGAGCCTGGGAGCTCTCTGGCTAAC
TAGGGAACCCACTGCTTAAGCCTCAATAAAGCTTGCCTTGAGTGCTTCAAGTAGTGTGTGCCCGTCTGTT
GTGTGACTCTGGTAACTAGAGATCCCTCAGACCCTTTTAGTCAGTGTGGAAAATCTCTAGCAGTGGCGCC
CGAACAGGGACTTGAAAGCGAAAGGGAAACCAGAGGAGCTCTCTCGACGCAGGACTCGGCTTGCTGAAGC
GCGCACGGCAAGAGGCGAGGGGCGGCGACTGGTGAGTACGCCAAAAATTTTGACTAGCGGAGGCTAGAAG
GAGAGAGATGGGTGCGAGAGCGTCAGTATTAAGCGGGGGAGAATTAGATCGCGATGGGAAAAAATTCGGT
TAAGGCCAGGGGGAAAGAAAAAATATAAATTAAAACATATAGTATGGGCAAGCAGGGAGCTAGAACGATT
CGCAGTTAATCCTGGCCTGTTAGAAACATCAGAAGGCTGTAGACAAATACTGGGACAGCTACAACCATCC
CTTCAGACAGGATCAGAAGAACTTAGATCATTATATAATACAGTAGCAACCCTCTATTGTGTGCATCAAA
GGATAGAGATAAAAGACACCAAGGAAGCTTTAGACAAGATAGAGGAAGAGCAAAACAAAAGTAAGACCAC
CGCACAGCAAGCGGCCGCTGATCTTCAGACCTGGAGGAGGAGATATGAGGGACAATTGGAGAAGTGAATT
ATATAAATATAAAGTAGTAAAAATTGAACCATTAGGAGTAGCACCCACCAAGGCAAAGAGAAGAGTGGTG
CAGAGAGAAAAAAGAGCAGTGGGAATAGGAGCTTTGTTCCTTGGGTTCTTGGGAGCAGCAGGAAGCACTA
TGGGCGCAGCGTCAATGACGCTGACGGTACAGGCCAGACAATTATTGTCTGGTATAGTGCAGCAGCAGAA
CAATTTGCTGAGGGCTATTGAGGCGCAACAGCATCTGTTGCAACTCACAGTCTGGGGCATCAAGCAGCTC
CAGGCAAGAATCCTGGCTGTGGAAAGATACCTAAAGGATCAACAGCTCCTGGGGATTTGGGGTTGCTCTG
GAAAACTCATTTGCACCACTGCTGTGCCTTGGAATGCTAGTTGGAGTAATAAATCTCTGGAACAGATTTG
GAATCACACGACCTGGATGGAGTGGGACAGAGAAATTAACAATTACACAAGCTTAATACACTCCTTAATT
GAAGAATCGCAAAACCAGCAAGAAAAGAATGAACAAGAATTATTGGAATTAGATAAATGGGCAAGTTTGT
GGAATTGGTTTAACATAACAAATTGGCTGTGGTATATAAAATTATTCATAATGATAGTAGGAGGCTTGGT
AGGTTTAAGAATAGTTTTTGCTGTACTTTCTATAGTGAATAGAGTTAGGCAGGGATATTCACCATTATCG
TTTCAGACCCACCTCCCAACCCCGAGGGGACCCATGCATTGCATCTCAATTAGTCAGCAACCAGGTGTGG
AAAGTCCCCAGGCTCCCCAGCAGGCAGAAGTATGCAAAGCATGCGTCTCAATTAGTCAGCAACCATAGTC
CCGCCCCTAACTCCGCCCATCCCGCCCCTAACTCCGCCCAGTTCCGCCCATTCTCCGCCCCATGGCTGAC
TAATTTTTTTTATTTATGCAGAGGCCGAGGCCGCCTCGGCCTCTGAGCTATTCCAGAAGTAGTGAGGAGG
CTTTTTTGGAGGCCTAGGCTTTTGCAAAAAGCTTTCTAGAGGTACCACCGGAGCTTACCATGACCGAGTA
CAAGCCCACGGTGCGCCTCGCCACCCGCGACGACGTCCCCAGGGCCGTACGCACCCTCGCCGCCGCGTTC
GCCGACTACCCCGCCACGCGCCACACCGTCGATCCGGACCGCCACATCGAGCGGGTCACCGAGCTGCAAG
AACTCTTCCTCACGCGCGTCGGGCTCGACATCGGCAAGGTGTGGGTCGCGGACGACGGCGCCGCCGTGGC
GGTCTGGACCACGCCGGAGAGCGTCGAAGCGGGGGCGGTGTTCGCCGAGATCGGCCCGCGCATGGCCGAG
TTGAGCGGTTCCCGGCTGGCCGCGCAGCAACAGATGGAAGGCCTCCTGGCGCCGCACCGGCCCAAGGAGC
CCGCGTGGTTCCTGGCCACCGTCGGCGTCTCGCCCGACCACCAGGGCAAGGGTCTGGGCAGCGCCGTCGT
GCTCCCCGGAGTGGAGGCGGCCGAGCGCGCCGGGGTGCCCGCCTTCCTGGAGACCTCCGCGCCCCGCAAC
CTCCCCTTCTACGAGCGGCTCGGCTTCACCGTCACCGCCGACGTCGAGGTGCCCGAAGGACCGCGCACCT
GGTGCATGACCCGCAAGCCCGGTGCCAGTTAACGAATTCTAGATCTTGAGACAAATGGCAGTATTCATCC
ACAATTTTAAAAGAAAAGGGGGGATTGGGGGGTACAGTGCAGGGGAAAGAATAGTAGACATAATAGCAAC
AGACATACAAACTAAAGAATTACAAAAACAAATTACAAAAATTCAAAATTTTCGGGTTTATTACAGGGAC
AGCAGAGATCCACTTTGGCGCCGGCTCGAGGCCTGCAGGTGCAAAGATGGATAAAGTTTTAAACAGAGAG
GAATCTTTGCAGCTAATGGACCTTCTAGGTCTTGAAAGGAGTGGGAATTGGCTCCGGTGCCCGTCAGTGG
GCAGAGCGCACATCGCCCACAGTCCCCGAGAAGTTGGGGGGAGGGGTCGGCAATTGAACCGGTGCCTAGA
GAAGGTGGCGCGGGGTAAACTGGGAAAGTGATGTCGTGTACTGGCTCCGCCTTTTTCCCGAGGGTGGGGG
AGAACCGTATATAAGTGCAGTAGTCGCCGTGAACGTTCTTTTTCGCAACGGGTTTGCCGCCAGAACACAG
GTAAGTGCCGTGTGTGGTTCCCGCGGGCCTGGCCTCTTTACGGGTTATGGCCCTTGCGTGCCTTGAATTA
CTTCCACCTGGCTGCAGTACGTGATTCTTGATCCCGAGCTTCGGGTTGGAAGTGGGTGGGAGAGTTCGAG
GCCTTGCGCTTAAGGAGCCCCTTCGCCTCGTGCTTGAGTTGAGGCCTGGCCTGGGCGCTGGGGCCGCCGC
GTGCGAATCTGGTGGCACCTTCGCGCCTGTCTCGCTGCTTTCGATAAGTCTCTAGCCATTTAAAATTTTT
GATGACCTGCTGCGACGCTTTTTTTCTGGCAAGATAGTCTTGTAAATGCGGGCCAAGATCTGCACACTGG
TATTTCGGTTTTTGGGGCCGCGGGCGGCGACGGGGCCCGTGCGTCCCAGCGCACATGTTCGGCGAGGCGG
GGCCTGCGAGCGCGGCCACCGAGAATCGGACGGGGGTAGTCTCAAGCTGGCCGGCCTGCTCTGGTGCCTG
GCCTCGCGCCGCCGTGTATCGCCCCGCCCTGGGCGGCAAGGCTGGCCCGGTCGGCACCAGTTGCGTGAGC
GGAAAGATGGCCGCTTCCCGGCCCTGCTGCAGGGAGCTCAAAATGGAGGACGCGGCGCTCGGGAGAGCGG
GCGGGTGAGTCACCCACACAAAGGAAAAGGGCCTTTCCGTCCTCAGCCGTCGCTTCATGTGACTCCACGG
AGTACCGGGCGCCGTCCAGGCACCTCGATTAGTTCTCGAGCTTTTGGAGTACGTCGTCTTTAGGTTGGGG
GGAGGGGTTTTATGCGATGGAGTTTCCCCACACTGAGTGGGTGGAGACTGAAGTTAGGCCAGCTTGGCAC
TTGATGTAATTCTCCTTGGAATTTGCCCTTTTTGAGTTTGGATCTTGGTTCATTCTCAAGCCTCAGACAG
TGGTTCAAAGTTTTTTTCTTCCATTTCAGGTGTCGTGAGGCTAGCATCGATTGATCAACAAGTTTGTACA
AAAAAGTTGGCATGGCATCAGGCAGGGCACGCTGCACCCGAAAACTCCGGAACTGGGTGGTGGAGCAAGT
GGAGAGTGGGCAGTTTCCCGGAGTGTGCTGGGATGATACAGCTAAGACCATGTTCCGGATTCCCTGGAAA
CATGCAGGCAAGCAGGACTTCCGGGAGGACCAGGATGCTGCCTTCTTCAAGGCCTGGGCAATATTTAAGG
GAAAGTATAAGGAGGGGGACACAGGAGGTCCAGCTGTCTGGAAGACTCGCCTGCGCTGTGCACTCAACAA
GAGTTCTGAATTTAAGGAGGTTCCTGAGAGGGGCCGCATGGATGTTGCTGAGCCCTACAAGGTGTATCAG
TTGCTGCCACCAGGAATCGTCTCTGGCCAGCCAGGGACTCAGAAAGTACCATCAAAGCGACAGCACAGTT
CTGTGTCCTCTGAGAGGAAGGAGGAAGAGGATGCCATGCAGAACTGCACACTCAGTCCCTCTGTGCTCCA
GGACTCCCTCAATAATGAGGAGGAGGGGGCCAGTGGGGGAGCAGTCCATTCAGACATTGGGAGCAGCAGC
AGCAGCAGCAGCCCTGAGCCACAGGAAGTTACAGACACAACTGAGGCCCCCTTTCAAGGGGATCAGAGGT
CCCTGGAGTTTCTGCTTCCTCCAGAGCCAGACTACTCACTGCTGCTCACCTTCATCTACAACGGGCGCGT
GGTGGGCGAGGCCCAGGTGCAAAGCCTGGATTGCCGCCTTGTGGCTGAGCCCTCAGGCTCTGAGAGCAGC
ATGGAGCAGGTGCTGTTCCCCAAGCCTGGCCCACTGGAGCCCACGCAGCGCCTGCTGAGCCAGCTTGAGA
GGGGCATCCTAGTGGCCAGCAACCCCCGAGGCCTCTTCGTGCAGCGCCTTTGCCCCATCCCCATCTCCTG
GAATGCACCCCAGGCTCCACCTGGGCCAGGCCCGCATCTGCTGCCCAGCAACGAGTGCGTGGAGCTCTTC
AGAACCGCCTACTTCTGCAGAGACTTGGTCAGGTACTTTCAGGGCCTGGGCCCCCCACCGAAGTTCCAGG
TAACACTGAATTTCTGGGAAGAGAGCCATGGCTCCAGCCATACTCCACAGAATCTTATCACAGTGAAGAT
GGAGCAGGCCTTTGCCCGATACTTGCTGGAGCAGACTCCAGAGCAGCAGGCAGCCATTCTGTCCCTGGTG
TACCCAACTTTCTTGTACAAAGTGGTTGATATCGGTAAGCCTATCCCTAACCCTCTCCTCGGTCTCGATT
CTACGTAGTAATGAACTTGAAAGTATTTCGATTTCTTGGCTTTATATATCTTGTGGAAAGGACGATAAGT
CCGAGACGCCGGACTGCCAACGCGTTAAGTCGACAATCAACCTCTGGATTACAAAATTTGTGAAAGATTG
ACTGGTATTCTTAACTATGTTGCTCCTTTTACGCTATGTGGATACGCTGCTTTAATGCCTTTGTATCATG
CTATTGCTTCCCGTATGGCTTTCATTTTCTCCTCCTTGTATAAATCCTGGTTGCTGTCTCTTTATGAGGA
GTTGTGGCCCGTTGTCAGGCAACGTGGCGTGGTGTGCACTGTGTTTGCTGACGCAACCCCCACTGGTTGG
GGCATTGCCACCACCTGTCAGCTCCTTTCCGGGACTTTCGCTTTCCCCCTCCCTATTGCCACGGCGGAAC
TCATCGCCGCCTGCCTTGCCCGCTGCTGGACAGGGGCTCGGCTGTTGGGCACTGACAATTCCGTGGTGTT
GTCGGGGAAATCATCGTCCTTTCCTTGGCTGCTCGCCTGTGTTGCCACCTGGATTCTGCGCGGGACGTCC
TTCTGCTACGTCCCTTCGGCCCTCAATCCAGCGGACCTTCCTTCCCGCGGCCTGCTGCCGGCTCTGCGGC
CTCTTCCGCGTCTTCGCCTTCGCCCTCAGACGAGTCGGATCTCCCTTTGGGCCGCCTCCCCGCGTCGACT
TTAAGACCAATGACTTACAAGGCAGCTGTAGATCTTAGCCACTTTTTAAAAGAAAAGGGGGGACTGGAAG
GGCTAATTCACTCCCAACGAAGACAAGATCTGCTTTTTGCTTGTACTGGGTCTCTCTGGTTAGACCAGAT
CTGAGCCTGGGAGCTCTCTGGCTAACTAGGGAACCCACTGCTTAAGCCTCAATAAAGCTTGCCTTGAGTG
CTTCAAGTAGTGTGTGCCCGTCTGTTGTGTGACTCTGGTAACTAGAGATCCCTCAGACCCTTTTAGTCAG
TGTGGAAAATCTCTAGCAGTACGTATAGTAGTTCATGTCATCTTATTATTCAGTATTTATAACTTGCAAA
GAAATGAATATCAGAGAGTGAGAGGAACTTGTTTATTGCAGCTTATAATGGTTACAAATAAAGCAATAGC
ATCACAAATTTCACAAATAAAGCATTTTTTTCACTGCATTCTAGTTGTGGTTTGTCCAAACTCATCAATG
TATCTTATCATGTCTGGCTCTAGCTATCCCGCCCCTAACTCCGCCCATCCCGCCCCTAACTCCGCCCAGT
TCCGCCCATTCTCCGCCCCATGGCTGACTAATTTTTTTTATTTATGCAGAGGCCGAGGCCGCCTCGGCCT
CTGAGCTATTCCAGAAGTAGTGAGGAGGCTTTTTTGGAGGCCTAGGGACGTACCCAATTCGCCCTATAGT
GAGTCGTATTACGCGCGCTCACTGGCCGTCGTTTTACAACGTCGTGACTGGGAAAACCCTGGCGTTACCC
AACTTAATCGCCTTGCAGCACATCCCCCTTTCGCCAGCTGGCGTAATAGCGAAGAGGCCCGCACCGATCG
CCCTTCCCAACAGTTGCGCAGCCTGAATGGCGAATGGG
[124 nt withheld, positions 6969-7092]
C
[91 nt withheld, positions 7094-7184]
A
[49 nt withheld, positions 7186-7234]
CCTTTGACGTTGGAGTCCACGTTCTTT
[37 nt withheld, positions 7262-7298]
ACCCTATCTCGGTCTATTCTTTTGATTTATAAGGGATTTTGCCGATTTCGGCCTATTGGTTAAAAAATGA
GCTGATTTAACAAAAATTTAACGCGAATTTTAACAAAATATTAACGCTTACAATTTAGGTGGCACTTTTC
GGGGAAATGTGCGCGGAACCCCTATTTGTTTATTTTTCTAAATACATTCAAATATGTATCCGCTCATGAG
ACAATAACCCTGATAAATGCTTCAATAATATTGAAAAAGGAAGAGTATGAGTATTCAACATTTCCGTGTC
GCCCTTATTCCCTTTTTTGCGGCATTTTGCCTTCCTGTTTTTGCTCACCCAGAAACGCTGGTGAAAGTAA
AAGATGCTGAAGATCAGTTGGGTGCACGAGTGGGTTACATCGAACTGGATCTCAACAGCGGTAAGATCCT
TGAGAGTTTTCGCCCCGAAGAACGTTTTCCAATGATGAGCACTTTTAAAGTTCTGCTATGTGGCGCGGTA
TTATCCCGTATTGACGCCGGGCAAGAGCAACTCGGTCGCCGCATACACTATTCTCAGAATGACTTGGTTG
AGTACTCACCAGTCACAGAAAAGCATCTTACGGATGGCATGACAGTAAGAGAATTATGCAGTGCTGCCAT
AACCATGAGTGATAACACTGCGGCCAACTTACTTCTGACAACGATCGGAGGACCGAAGGAGCTAACCGCT
TTTTTGCACAACATGGGGGATCATGTAACTCGCCTTGATCGTTGGGAACCGGAGCTGAATGAAGCCATAC
CAAACGACGAGCGTGACACCACGATGCCTGTAGCAATGGCAACAACGTTGCGCAAACTATTAACTGGCGA
ACTACTTACTCTAGCTTCCCGGCAACAATTAATAGACTGGATGGAGGCGGATAAAGTTGCAGGACCACTT
CTGCGCTCGGCCCTTCCGGCTGGCTGGTTTATTGCTGATAAATCTGGAGCCGGTGAGCGTGGGTCTCGCG
GTATCATTGCAGCACTGGGGCCAGATGGTAAGCCCTCCCGTATCGTAGTTATCTACACGACGGGGAGTCA
GGCAACTATGGATGAACGAAATAGACAGATCGCTGAGATAGGTGCCTCACTGATTAAGCATTGGTAACTG
TCAGACCAAGTTTACTCATATATACTTTAGATTGATTTAAAACTTCATTTTTAATTTAAAAGGATCTAGG
TGAAGATCCTTTTTGATAATCTCATGACCAAAATCCCTTAACGTGAGTTTTCGTTCCACTGAGCGTCAGA
CCCCGTAGAAAAGATCAAAGGATCTTCTTGAGATCCTTTTTTTCTGCGCGTAATCTGCTGCTTGCAAACA
AAAAAACCACCGCTACCAGCGGTGGTTTGTTTGCCGGATCAAGAGCTACCAACTCTTTTTCCGAAGGTAA
CTGGCTTCAGCAGAGCGCAGATACCAAATACTGTTCTTCTAGTGTAGCCGTAGTTAGGCCACCACTTCAA
GAACTCTGTAGCACCGCCTACATACCTCGCTCTGCTAATCCTGTTACCAGTGGCTGCTGCCAGTGGCGAT
AAGTCGTGTCTTACCGGGTTGGACTCAAGACGATAGTTACCGGATAAGGCGCAGCGGTCGGGCTGAACGG
GGGGTTCGTGCACACAGCCCAGCTTGGAGCGAACGACCTACACCGAACTGAGATACCTACAGCGTGAGCT
ATGAGAAAGCGCCACGCTTCCCGAAGGGAGAAAGGCGGACAGGTATCCGGTAAGCGGCAGGGTCGGAACA
GGAGAGCGCACGAGGGAGCTTCCAGGGGGAAACGCCTGGTATCTTTATAGTCCTGTCGGGTTTCGCCACC
TCTGACTTGAGCGTCGATTTTTGTGATGCTCGTCAGGGGGGCGGAGCCTATGGAAAAACGCCAGCAACGC
GGCCTTTTTACGGTTCCTGGCCTTTTGCTGGCCTTTTGCTCACATGTTCTTTCCTGCGTTATCCCCTGAT
TCTGTGGATAACCGTATTACCGCCTTTGAGTGAGCTGATACCGCTCGCCGCAGCCGAACGACCGAGCGCA
GCGAGTCAGTGAGCGAGGAAGCGGAAGAGCGCCCAATACGCAAACCGCCTCTCCCCGCGCGTTGGCCGAT
TCATTAATGCAGCTGGCACGACAGGTTTCCCGACTGGAAAGCGGGCAGTGAGCGCAACGCAATTAATGTG
AGTTAGCTCACTCATTAGGCACCCCAGGCTTTACACTTTATGCTTCCGGCTCGTATGTTGTGTGGAATTG
TGAGCGGATAACAATTTCACACAGGAAACAGCTATGACCATGATTACGCCAAGCGCGCAATTAACCCTCA
CTAAAGGGAACAAAAGCTGGAGCTGCAAGC
