>Addgene plasmid #144933 | TFORF3457 | depositor partial sequence | sequence record 286914 | Insert
ATCGATTGATCAACAAGTTTGTACAAAAAAGTTGGCATGGCATCAGGCAGGGCACGCTGCACCCGAAAAC
TCCGGAACTGGGTGGTGGAGCAAGTGGAGAGTGGGCAGTTTCCCGGAGTGTGCTGGGATGATACAGCTAA
GACCATGTTCCGGATTCCCTGGAAACATGCAGGCAAGCAGGACTTCCGGGAGGACCAGGATGCTGCCTTC
TTCAAGGCCTGGGCAATATTTAAGGGAAAGTATAAGGAGGGGGACACAGGAGGTCCAGCTGTCTGGAAGA
CTCGCCTGCGCTGTGCACTCAACAAGAGTTCTGAATTTAAGGAGGTTCCTGAGAGGGGCCGCATGGATGT
TGCTGAGCCCTACAAGGTGTATCAGTTGCTGCCACCAGGAATCGTCTCTGGCCAGCCAGGGACTCAGAAA
GTACCATCAAAGCGACAGCACAGTTCTGTGTCCTCTGAGAGGAAGGAGGAAGAGGATGCCATGCAGAACT
GCACACTCAGTCCCTCTGTGCTCCAGGACTCCCTCAATAATGAGGAGGAGGGGGCCAGTGGGGGAGCAGT
CCATTCAGACATTGGGAGCAGCAGCAGCAGCAGCAGCCCTGAGCCACAGGAAGTTACAGACACAACTGAG
GCCCCCTTTCAAGGGGATCAGAGGTCCCTGGAGTTTCTGCTTCCTCCAGAGCCAGACTACTCACTGCTGC
TCACCTTCATCTACAACGGGCGCGTGGTGGGCGAGGCCCAGGTGCAAAGCCTGGATTGCCGCCTTGTGGC
TGAGCCCTCAGGCTCTGAGAGCAGCATGGAGCAGGTGCTGTTCCCCAAGCCTGGCCCACTGGAGCCCACG
CAGCGCCTGCTGAGCCAGCTTGAGAGGGGCATCCTAGTGGCCAGCAACCCCCGAGGCCTCTTCGTGCAGC
GCCTTTGCCCCATCCCCATCTCCTGGAATGCACCCCAGGCTCCACCTGGGCCAGGCCCGCATCTGCTGCC
CAGCAACGAGTGCGTGGAGCTCTTCAGAACCGCCTACTTCTGCAGAGACTTGGTCAGGTACTTTCAGGGC
CTGGGCCCCCCACCGAAGTTCCAGGTAACACTGAATTTCTGGGAAGAGAGCCATGGCTCCAGCCATACTC
CACAGAATCTTATCACAGTGAAGATGGAGCAGGCCTTTGCCCGATACTTGCTGGAGCAGACTCCAGAGCA
GCAGGCAGCCATTCTGTCCCTGGTGTACCCAACTTTCTTGTACAAAGTGGTTGATATCGGTAAGCCTATC
CCTAACCCTCTCCTCGGTCTCGATTCTACGTAGTAATGAACTTGAAAGTATTTCGATTTCTTGGCTTTAT
ATATCTTGTGGAAAGGACGATAAGTCCGAGACGCCGGACTGCCA
