>Addgene plasmid #144933 | TFORF3457 | depositor partial sequence | sequence record 286915 | Barcode
TAAGTCCGAGACGCCGGACTGCCA
